>Addgene plasmid #207213 | pFUW-TetO-HMGN3 | addgene full sequence | sequence record 412249 | Addgene NGS Result
ATTCTGTGGAATGTGTGTCAGTTAGGGTGTGGAAAGTCCCCAGGCTCCCCAGCAGGCAGAAGTATGCAAA
GCATGCATCTCAATTAGTCAGCAACCAGGTGTGGAAAGTCCCCAGGCTCCCCAGCAGGCAGAAGTATGCA
AAGCATGCATCTCAATTAGTCAGCAACCATAGTCCCGCCCCTAACTCCGCCCATCCCGCCCCTAACTCCG
CCCAGTTCCGCCCATTCTCCGCCCCATGGCTGACTAATTTTTTTTATTTATGCAGAGGCCGAGGCCGCCT
CTGCCTCTGAGCTATTCCAGAAGTAGTGAGGAGGCTTTTTTGGAGGCCTAGGCTTTTGCAAAAAGCTCCC
GGGAGCTTGTATATCCATTTTCGGATCTGATCAGCACGTGTTGACAATTAATCATCGGCATAGTATATCG
GCATAGTATAATACGACAAGGTGAGGAACTAAACCATGGCCAAGTTGACCAGTGCCGTTCCGGTGCTCAC
CGCGCGCGACGTCGCCGGAGCGGTCGAGTTCTGGACCGACCGGCTCGGGTTCTCCCGGGACTTCGTGGAG
GACGACTTCGCCGGTGTGGTCCGGGACGACGTGACCCTGTTCATCAGCGCGGTCCAGGACCAGGTGGTGC
CGGACAACACCCTGGCCTGGGTGTGGGTGCGCGGCCTGGACGAGCTGTACGCCGAGTGGTCGGAGGTCGT
GTCCACGAACTTCCGGGACGCCTCCGGGCCGGCCATGACCGAGATCGGCGAGCAGCCGTGGGGGCGGGAG
TTCGCCCTGCGCGACCCGGCCGGCAACTGCGTGCACTTCGTGGCCGAGGAGCAGGACTGACACGTGCTAC
GAGATTTCGATTCCACCGCCGCCTTCTATGAAAGGTTGGGCTTCGGAATCGTTTTCCGGGACGCCGGCTG
GATGATCCTCCAGCGCGGGGATCTCATGCTGGAGTTCTTCGCCCACCCCAACTTGTTTATTGCAGCTTAT
AATGGTTACAAATAAAGCAATAGCATCACAAATTTCACAAATAAAGCATTTTTTTCACTGCATTCTAGTT
GTGGTTTGTCCAAACTCATCAATGTATCTTATCATGTCTGTATACCGTCGACCTCTAGCTAGAGCTTGGC
GTAATCATGGTCATAGCTGTTTCCTGTGTGAAATTGTTATCCGCTCACAATTCCACACAACATACGAGCC
GGAAGCATAAAGTGTAAAGCCTGGGGTGCCTAATGAGTGAGCTAACTCACATTAATTGCGTTGCGCTCAC
TGCCCGCTTTCCAGTCGGGAAACCTGTCGTGCCAGCTGCATTAATGAATCGGCCAACGCGCGGGGAGAGG
CGGTTTGCGTATTGGGCGCTCTTCCGCTTCCTCGCTCACTGACTCGCTGCGCTCGGTCGTTCGGCTGCGG
CGAGCGGTATCAGCTCACTCAAAGGCGGTAATACGGTTATCCACAGAATCAGGGGATAACGCAGGAAAGA
ACATGTGAGCAAAAGGCCAGCAAAAGGCCAGGAACCGTAAAAAGGCCGCGTTGCTGGCGTTTTTCCATAG
GCTCCGCCCCCCTGACGAGCATCACAAAAATCGACGCTCAAGTCAGAGGTGGCGAAACCCGACAGGACTA
TAAAGATACCAGGCGTTTCCCCCTGGAAGCTCCCTCGTGCGCTCTCCTGTTCCGACCCTGCCGCTTACCG
GATACCTGTCCGCCTTTCTCCCTTCGGGAAGCGTGGCGCTTTCTCATAGCTCACGCTGTAGGTATCTCAG
TTCGGTGTAGGTCGTTCGCTCCAAGCTGGGCTGTGTGCACGAACCCCCCGTTCAGCCCGACCGCTGCGCC
TTATCCGGTAACTATCGTCTTGAGTCCAACCCGGTAAGACACGACTTATCGCCACTGGCAGCAGCCACTG
GTAACAGGATTAGCAGAGCGAGGTATGTAGGCGGTGCTACAGAGTTCTTGAAGTGGTGGCCTAACTACGG
CTACACTAGAAGAACAGTATTTGGTATCTGCGCTCTGCTGAAGCCAGTTACCTTCGGAAAAAGAGTTGGT
AGCTCTTGATCCGGCAAACAAACCACCGCTGGTAGCGGTGGTTTTTTTGTTTGCAAGCAGCAGATTACGC
GCAGAAAAAAAGGATCTCAAGAAGATCCTTTGATCTTTTCTACGGGGTCTGACGCTCAGTGGAACGAAAA
CTCACGTTAAGGGATTTTGGTCATGAGATTATCAAAAAGGATCTTCACCTAGATCCTTTTAAATTAAAAA
TGAAGTTTTAAATCAATCTAAAGTATATATGAGTAAACTTGGTCTGACAGTTACCAATGCTTAATCAGTG
AGGCACCTATCTCAGCGATCTGTCTATTTCGTTCATCCATAGTTGCCTGACTCCCCGTCGTGTAGATAAC
TACGATACGGGAGGGCTTACCATCTGGCCCCAGTGCTGCAATGATACCGCGAGACCCACGCTCACCGGCT
CCAGATTTATCAGCAATAAACCAGCCAGCCGGAAGGGCCGAGCGCAGAAGTGGTCCTGCAACTTTATCCG
CCTCCATCCAGTCTATTAATTGTTGCCGGGAAGCTAGAGTAAGTAGTTCGCCAGTTAATAGTTTGCGCAA
CGTTGTTGCCATTGCTACAGGCATCGTGGTGTCACGCTCGTCGTTTGGTATGGCTTCATTCAGCTCCGGT
TCCCAACGATCAAGGCGAGTTACATGATCCCCCATGTTGTGCAAAAAAGCGGTTAGCTCCTTCGGTCCTC
CGATCGTTGTCAGAAGTAAGTTGGCCGCAGTGTTATCACTCATGGTTATGGCAGCACTGCATAATTCTCT
TACTGTCATGCCATCCGTAAGATGCTTTTCTGTGACTGGTGAGTACTCAACCAAGTCATTCTGAGAATAG
TGTATGCGGCGACCGAGTTGCTCTTGCCCGGCGTCAATACGGGATAATACCGCGCCACATAGCAGAACTT
TAAAAGTGCTCATCATTGGAAAACGTTCTTCGGGGCGAAAACTCTCAAGGATCTTACCGCTGTTGAGATC
CAGTTCGATGTAACCCACTCGTGCACCCAACTGATCTTCAGCATCTTTTACTTTCACCAGCGTTTCTGGG
TGAGCAAAAACAGGAAGGCAAAATGCCGCAAAAAAGGGAATAAGGGCGACACGGAAATGTTGAATACTCA
TACTCTTCCTTTTTCAATATTATTGAAGCATTTATCAGGGTTATTGTCTCATGAGCGGATACATATTTGA
ATGTATTTAGAAAAATAAACAAATAGGGGTTCCGCGCACATTTCCCCGAAAAGTGCCACCTGACGTCGAC
GGATCGGGAGATCTCCCGATCCCCTATGGTGCACTCTCAGTACAATCTGCTCTGATGCCGCATAGTTAAG
CCAGTATCTGCTCCCTGCTTGTGTGTTGGAGGTCGCTGAGTAGTGCGCGAGCAAAATTTAAGCTACAACA
AGGCAAGGCTTGACCGACAATTGCATGAAGAATCTGCTTAGGGTTAGGCGTTTTGCGCTGCTTCGCGATG
TACGGGCCAGATATACGCGTTGACATTGATTATTGACTAGTTATTAATAGTAATCAATTACGGGGTCATT
AGTTCATAGCCCATATATGGAGTTCCGCGTTACATAACTTACGGTAAATGGCCCGCCTGGCTGACCGCCC
AACGACCCCCGCCCATTGACGTCAATAATGACGTATGTTCCCATAGTAACGCCAATAGGGACTTTCCATT
GACGTCAATGGGTGGAGTATTTACGGTAAACTGCCCACTTGGCAGTACATCAAGTGTATCATATGCCAAG
TACGCCCCCTATTGACGTCAATGACGGTAAATGGCCCGCCTGGCATTATGCCCAGTACATGACCTTATGG
GACTTTCCTACTTGGCAGTACATCTACGTATTAGTCATCGCTATTACCATGGTGATGCGGTTTTGGCAGT
ACATCAATGGGCGTGGATAGCGGTTTGACTCACGGGGATTTCCAAGTCTCCACCCCATTGACGTCAATGG
GAGTTTGTTTTGGCACCAAAATCAACGGGACTTTCCAAAATGTCGTAACAACTCCGCCCCATTGACGCAA
ATGGGCGGTAGGCGTGTACGGTGGGAGGTCTATATAAGCAGCGCGTTTTGCCTGTACTGGGTCTCTCTGG
TTAGACCAGATCTGAGCCTGGGAGCTCTCTGGCTAACTAGGGAACCCACTGCTTAAGCCTCAATAAAGCT
TGCCTTGAGTGCTTCAAGTAGTGTGTGCCCGTCTGTTGTGTGACTCTGGTAACTAGAGATCCCTCAGACC
CTTTTAGTCAGTGTGGAAAATCTCTAGCAGTGGCGCCCGAACAGGGACTTGAAAGCGAAAGGGAAACCAG
AGGAGCTCTCTCGACGCAGGACTCGGCTTGCTGAAGCGCGCACGGCAAGAGGCGAGGGGCGGCGACTGGT
GAGTACGCCAAAAATTTTGACTAGCGGAGGCTAGAAGGAGAGAGATGGGTGCGAGAGCGTCAGTATTAAG
CGGGGGAGAATTAGATCGCGATGGGAAAAAATTCGGTTAAGGCCAGGGGGAAAGAAAAAATATAAATTAA
AACATATAGTATGGGCAAGCAGGGAGCTAGAACGATTCGCAGTTAATCCTGGCCTGTTAGAAACATCAGA
AGGCTGTAGACAAATACTGGGACAGCTACAACCATCCCTTCAGACAGGATCAGAAGAACTTAGATCATTA
TATAATACAGTAGCAACCCTCTATTGTGTGCATCAAAGGATAGAGATAAAAGACACCAAGGAAGCTTTAG
ACAAGATAGAGGAAGAGCAAAACAAAAGTAAGACCACCGCACAGCAAGCGGCCGCTGATCTTCAGACCTG
GAGGAGGAGATATGAGGGACAATTGGAGAAGTGAATTATATAAATATAAAGTAGTAAAAATTGAACCATT
AGGAGTAGCACCCACCAAGGCAAAGAGAAGAGTGGTGCAGAGAGAAAAAAGAGCAGTGGGAATAGGAGCT
TTGTTCCTTGGGTTCTTGGGAGCAGCAGGAAGCACTATGGGCGCAGCGTCAATGACGCTGACGGTACAGG
CCAGACAATTATTGTCTGGTATAGTGCAGCAGCAGAACAATTTGCTGAGGGCTATTGAGGCGCAACAGCA
TCTGTTGCAACTCACAGTCTGGGGCATCAAGCAGCTCCAGGCAAGAATCCTGGCTGTGGAAAGATACCTA
AAGGATCAACAGCTCCTGGGGATTTGGGGTTGCTCTGGAAAACTCATTTGCACCACTGCTGTGCCTTGGA
ATGCTAGTTGGAGTAATAAATCTCTGGAACAGATTTGGAATCACACGACCTGGATGGAGTGGGACAGAGA
AATTAACAATTACACAAGCTTAATACACTCCTTAATTGAAGAATCGCAAAACCAGCAAGAAAAGAATGAA
CAAGAATTATTGGAATTAGATAAATGGGCAAGTTTGTGGAATTGGTTTAACATAACAAATTGGCTGTGGT
ATATAAAATTATTCATAATGATAGTAGGAGGCTTGGTAGGTTTAAGAATAGTTTTTGCTGTACTTTCTAT
AGTGAATAGAGTTAGGCAGGGATATTCACCATTATCGTTTCAGACCCACCTCCCAACCCCGAGGGGACCC
GACAGGCCCGAAGGAATAGAAGAAGAAGGTGGAGAGAGAGACAGAGACAGATCCATTCGATTAGTGAACG
GATCGGCACTGCGTGCGCCAATTCTGCAGACAAATGGCAGTATTCATCCACAATTTTAAAAGAAAAGGGG
GGATTGGGGGGTACAGTGCAGGGGAAAGAATAGTAGACATAATAGCAACAGACATACAAACTAAAGAATT
ACAAAAACAAATTACAAAAATTCAAAATTTTCGGGTTTATTACAGGGACAGCAGAGATCCAGTTTGGTTA
GATCTCGAGTTTACCACTCCCTATCAGTGATAGAGAAAAGTGAAAGTCGAGTTTACCACTCCCTATCAGT
GATAGAGAAAAGTGAAAGTCGAGTTTACCACTCCCTATCAGTGATAGAGAAAAGTGAAAGTCGAGTTTAC
CACTCCCTATCAGTGATAGAGAAAAGTGAAAGTCGAGTTTACCACTCCCTATCAGTGATAGAGAAAAGTG
AAAGTCGAGTTTACCACTCCCTATCAGTGATAGAGAAAAGTGAAAGTCGAGCTCGGTACCCGGGTCGAGG
TAGGCGTGTACGGTGGGAGGCCTATATAAGCAGAGCTCGTTTAGTGAACCGTCAGATCGCCTGGAGACGC
CATCCACGCTGTTTTGACCTCCATAGAAGACACCGGGACCGATCCAGCCTCCGCGGCCCCGAATTCACCG
GTTCTAGAATGCCGAAGAGAAAGTCTCCAGAGAATACAGAGGGCAAAGATGGATCCAAAGTAACTAAACA
GGAGCCCACAAGACGGTCTGCCAGATTGTCAGCGAAACCTGCTCCACCAAAACCTGAACCCAAACCAAGA
AAAACATCTGCTAAGAAAGAACCTGGAGCAAAGATTAGCAGAGGTGCTAAAGGGAAGAAGGAGGAAAAGC
AGGAAGCTGGAAAGGAAGGCACAGAAAACTGATTCGAAGATATCAAGCTTATCGATAATCAACCTCTGGA
TTACAAAATTTGTGAAAGATTGACTGGTATTCTTAACTATGTTGCTCCTTTTACGCTATGTGGATACGCT
GCTTTAATGCCTTTGTATCATGCTATTGCTTCCCGTATGGCTTTCATTTTCTCCTCCTTGTATAAATCCT
GGTTGCTGTCTCTTTATGAGGAGTTGTGGCCCGTTGTCAGGCAACGTGGCGTGGTGTGCACTGTGTTTGC
TGACGCAACCCCCACTGGTTGGGGCATTGCCACCACCTGTCAGCTCCTTTCCGGGACTTTCGCTTTCCCC
CTCCCTATTGCCACGGCGGAACTCATCGCCGCCTGCCTTGCCCGCTGCTGGACAGGGGCTCGGCTGTTGG
GCACTGACAATTCCGTGGTGTTGTCGGGGAAATCATCGTCCTTTCCTTGGCTGCTCGCCTGTGTTGCCAC
CTGGATTCTGCGCGGGACGTCCTTCTGCTACGTCCCTTCGGCCCTCAATCCAGCGGACCTTCCTTCCCGC
GGCCTGCTGCCGGCTCTGCGGCCTCTTCCGCGTCTTCGCCTTCGCCCTCAGACGAGTCGGATCTCCCTTT
GGGCCGCCTCCCCGCATCGATACCGTCGACCTCGAGACCTAGAAAAACATGGAGCAATCACAAGTAGCAA
TACAGCAGCTACCAATGCTGATTGTGCCTGGCTAGAAGCACAAGAGGAGGAGGAGGTGGGTTTTCCAGTC
ACACCTCAGGTACCTTTAAGACCAATGACTTACAAGGCAGCTGTAGATCTTAGCCACTTTTTAAAAGAAA
AGGGGGGACTGGAAGGGCTAATTCACTCCCAACGAAGACAAGATATCCTTGATCTGTGGATCTACCACAC
ACAAGGCTACTTCCCTGATTGGCAGAACTACACACCAGGGCCAGGGATCAGATATCCACTGACCTTTGGA
TGGTGCTACAAGCTAGTACCAGTTGAGCAAGAGAAGGTAGAAGAAGCCAATGAAGGAGAGAACACCCGCT
TGTTACACCCTGTGAGCCTGCATGGGATGGATGACCCGGAGAGAGAAGTATTAGAGTGGAGGTTTGACAG
CCGCCTAGCATTTCATCACATGGCCCGAGAGCTGCATCCGGACTGTACTGGGTCTCTCTGGTTAGACCAG
ATCTGAGCCTGGGAGCTCTCTGGCTAACTAGGGAACCCACTGCTTAAGCCTCAATAAAGCTTGCCTTGAG
TGCTTCAAGTAGTGTGTGCCCGTCTGTTGTGTGACTCTGGTAACTAGAGATCCCTCAGACCCTTTTAGTC
AGTGTGGAAAATCTCTAGCAGGGCCCGTTTAAACCCGCTGATCAGCCTCGACTGTGCCTTCTAGTTGCCA
GCCATCTGTTGTTTGCCCCTCCCCCGTGCCTTCCTTGACCCTGGAAGGTGCCACTCCCACTGTCCTTTCC
TAATAAAATGAGGAAATTGCATCGCATTGTCTGAGTAGGTGTCATTCTATTCTGGGGGGTGGGGTGGGGC
AGGACAGCAAGGGGGAGGATTGGGAAGACAATAGCAGGCATGCTGGGGATGCGGTGGGCTCTATGGCTTC
TGAGGCGGAAAGAACCAGCTGGGGCTCTAGGGGGTATCCCC
[124 nt withheld, positions 8162-8285]
C
[91 nt withheld, positions 8287-8377]
A
[49 nt withheld, positions 8379-8427]
CCTTTGACGTTGGAGTCCACGTTCTTT
[37 nt withheld, positions 8455-8491]
ACCCTATCTCGGTCTATTCTTTTGATTTATAAGGGATTTTGCCGATTTCGGCCTATTGGTTAAAAAATGA
GCTGATTTAACAAAAATTTAACGCGAATTA
Features (pLannotate 1.2.2; 31 found; start..end, strand, type, name):
     13..342     +  promoter       SV40 promoter: SV40 enhancer and early promoter
    390..437     +  promoter       EM7 promoter: synthetic bacterial promoter&nbsp
    456..830     +  CDS            BleoR: antibiotic-binding protein; Sh ble from Streptoalloteichus hindustanus; confers resistance to bleomycin, phleomycin, and Zeocin™
    840..965     +  CDS            ble (fragment): BLE_KLEPN - Experimental evidence at protein level: Swiss-Prot protein existence level 1. Binding protein with a strong affinity to the bleomycin family of antibiotics. Binds to CL990; an antimitotic-antibiotic compound. From Klebsiella pneumoniae.
    960..1081    +  polyA_signal   SV40 poly(A) signal: SV40 polyadenylation signal
   1154..1170    -  protein_bind   lac operator: The lac repressor binds to the lac operator to inhibit transcription in E. coli. This inhibition can be relieved by adding lactose or isopropyl-β-D-thiogalactopyranoside (IPTG). lac repressor encoded by lacI
   1178..1208    -  promoter       lac promoter: promoter for the E. coli lac operon
   1223..1244    -  protein_bind   CAP binding site: CAP binding activates transcription in the presence of cAMP. E. coli catabolite activator protein
   1257..1349    -  CDS            lacI (fragment): lac repressor; lacI; The lac repressor binds to the lac operator to inhibit transcription in E. coli. This inhibition can be relieved by adding lactose or isopropyl-β-D-thiogalactopyranoside (IPTG).
   1532..2120    -  rep_origin     ori: high-copy-number ColE1/pMB1/pBR322/pUC origin of replication
   2291..3151    -  CDS            AmpR: β-lactamase; bla; confers resistance to ampicillin, carbenicillin, and related antibiotics
   3152..3256    -  promoter       AmpR promoter: bla
   3315..3367    -  misc_feature   bom (fragment): basis of mobility region from pBR322
   3522..3901    +  enhancer       CMV enhancer: human cytomegalovirus immediate early enhancer
   3902..4101    +  promoter       CMV promoter: human cytomegalovirus (CMV) immediate early promoter
   4119..4299    +  LTR            5' LTR (truncated): truncated 5' long terminal repeat (LTR) from HIV-1
   4346..4471    +  misc_feature   HIV-1 Ψ: packaging signal of human immunodeficiency virus type 1
   4455..4818    +  CDS            HIV-1 gag (fragment): gag protein from human immunodeficiency virus 1; gag
   4964..5197    +  misc_feature   RRE: The Rev response element (RRE) of HIV-1 allows for Rev-dependent mRNA export from the nucleus to the cytoplasm.
   5574..5674    +  CDS            Rev (fragment): human immunodeficiency virus 1 (HIV-1) Rev protein; rev; enhances nuclear export of unspliced and incompletely spliced viral mRNAs
   5724..5841    +  misc_feature   cPPT/CTS: central polypurine tract and central termination sequence of HIV-1
   5898..6141    +  protein_bind   tetracycline response element (fragment): contains seven copies of the tetracycline operator tetO tetracycline repressor TetR
   6159..6197    +  promoter       minimal CMV promoter: human cytomegalovirus (CMV) immediate early promoter
   6309..6533    +  CDS            HMGN3 (fragment): HMGN3_HUMAN - Also known as TRIP7. Experimental evidence at protein level: Swiss-Prot protein existence level 1. Binds to nucleosomes, regulating chromatin structure and consequently, chromatin-dependent processes such as transcription, DNA replication and DNA repair. Affects both insulin and glucagon levels and modulates the expression of pancreatic genes involved in insulin secretion. Regulates the expression of the glucose transporter SLC2A2 by binding specifically to its promoter region and recruiting PDX1 and additional transcription factors. Regulates the expression of SLC6A9, a glycine
   6549..6567    +  misc_feature   MCS (fragment): pBluescript multiple cloning site
   6567..7155    +  misc_feature   WPRE: woodchuck hepatitis virus posttranscriptional regulatory element
   7092..7673    +  CDS            nef (fragment): NEF_HV1H2 - Experimental evidence at protein level: Swiss-Prot protein existence level 1. Extracellular Nef protein targets CD4(+) T-lymphocytes for apoptosis by interacting with CXCR4 surface receptors. From Human immunodeficiency virus type 1 group M subtype B (isolate HXB2) (HIV-1).
   7680..7860    +  LTR            5' LTR (truncated): truncated 5' long terminal repeat (LTR) from HIV-1
   7892..8116    +  polyA_signal   bGH poly(A) signal: bovine growth hormone polyadenylation signal
   8120..8141    +  promoter       SV40 promoter (fragment): SV40 enhancer and early promoter
   8162..8590    +  rep_origin     f1 ori (sequence partly withheld): f1 bacteriophage origin of replication; arrow indicates direction of (+) strand synthesis
