[The description below was written by a language model from this plasmid's Addgene catalogue record and pLannotate feature annotations shown in this document.]
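Description:
pFUW-TetO-HMGN3 is a lentiviral transfer plasmid built on the pFUW-TetO backbone for doxycycline-inducible expression of human HMGN3 in mammalian cells. It is maintained in E. coli as a high-copy plasmid through a ColE1/pUC-type origin with ampicillin selection (AmpR), and it also carries an f1 origin. Outside the viral region, the backbone contains an SV40 promoter/EM7 promoter–BleoR cassette with an SV40 polyadenylation signal, which in principle confers Zeocin/bleomycin resistance in either mammalian or bacterial cells. Because this cassette lies outside the LTRs, it would not be carried into transduced cells.

The viral genome is transcribed in packaging cells from a CMV enhancer/promoter fused to a truncated HIV-1 5' LTR. This is followed by the Ψ packaging signal with a gag fragment, the RRE for Rev-dependent nuclear export, and the cPPT/CTS. The payload sits downstream: a tetracycline response element with tetO repeats joined to a minimal CMV promoter (the record's "CMV" promoter entry) drives the HMGN3 coding sequence, cloned between XbaI and BstBI sites. The catalogue lists an insert of about 233 bp, and the annotation matches it as a fragment of HMGN3, so it may represent a short isoform or a partial match; the record does not clarify this. A WPRE follows to enhance transcript stability and expression, then a truncated 3' LTR and a bGH polyadenylation signal.

No tetracycline transactivator is annotated in the plasmid, so induction requires one such as rtTA to be supplied separately. HMGN3 is a nucleosome-binding chromatin regulator, and the associated publication concerns screening of transcription factors underlying dendritic cell diversity.
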