Addgene plasmid #207213: pFUW-TetO-HMGN3
Purpose: doxycycline-inducible expression of Human HMGN3 in mammalian cells
Depositing lab: Filipe Pereira. Depositing organization: Center for Neuroscience and Cell Biology, University of Coimbra. Publication: Anchored screening identifies transcription factor blueprints underlying dendritic cell diversity and subset-specific anti-tumor immunity. Henriques-Oliveira L, Altman AR, Kurochkin I, Ascic E, Halitzki E, Matei A, Pértiga-Cabral D, Ulmert I, Holst S, Nair MS, Cunha PP, Park S, Vergani S, Kharas MG, Yuan J, Lahl K, Rosa FF, Pires CF, Pereira C-F. Immunity. 58, 1-20. October 2025. 10.1016/j.immuni.2025.08.001.
Backbone
  Vector backbone: pFUW-TetO
  Vector type: Mammalian Expression, Lentiviral
Growth in bacteria
  Bacterial resistance: Ampicillin, 100 μg/mL
  Growth temperature: 37°C
  Growth strain: NEB Stable
  Copy number: High Copy
Gene/Insert
  Gene/Insert name: pFUW-TetO-HMGN3
  Species: H. sapiens (human)
  Insert size (bp): 233
  Promoter: CMV
  Cloning method: Restriction Enzyme; 5′ cloning site XbaI (unknown if destroyed); 3′ cloning site BstBI (unknown if destroyed)
  Sequencing primers: 5′ TCCACGCTGTTTTGACCTCC
Terms and licenses: Academic/Nonprofit Terms; Industry Terms: Not Available to Industry
How to cite: pFUW-TetO-HMGN3 was a gift from Filipe Pereira (Addgene plasmid # 207213 ; http://n2t.net/addgene:207213 ; RRID:Addgene_207213)
